Addgene plasmid #209350: pUBQ10-SNAP-GW
Purpose: (Empty Backbone) Gateway cloning compatible binary vector for agrobacterium mediated transformation. Arabidopsis UBQ10 promoter expression of N-terminal SNAP-tag fusion protein.
Depositing lab: Lucia Strader. Depositing organization: Duke University. Publication: An improved toolkit of gateway- and gibson assembly-compatible vectors for protoplast transfection and agrobacterium-mediated plant transformation. Allen JR, Flanagan M, Pathak S, Emenecker SK, Emenecker RJ, Strader LC. BMC Res Notes. 2025 Apr 8;18(1):149. doi: 10.1186/s13104-025-07231-1. PubMed 40200324.
Backbone
  Vector backbone: pUBQ10-GW
  Vector type: Plant Expression
  Selectable markers: Basta
Growth in bacteria
  Bacterial resistance: Chloramphenicol and Kanamycin, 25 & 50 μg/mL
  Growth temperature: 37°C
  Growth strain: ccdB Survival
  Copy number: High Copy
Gene/Insert
  Gene/Insert name: None
Terms and licenses: Academic/Nonprofit Terms; Industry Terms: Not Available to Industry
Depositor comments: Please visit https://doi.org/10.21203/rs.3.rs-3558280/v1 for preprint.
How to cite: pUBQ10-SNAP-GW was a gift from Lucia Strader (Addgene plasmid # 209350 ; http://n2t.net/addgene:209350 ; RRID:Addgene_209350)
