[The description below was written by a language model from this plasmid's Addgene catalogue record and pLannotate feature annotations shown in this document.]
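Description:
pUBQ10-SNAP-GW is an empty Gateway destination binary vector for Agrobacterium-mediated plant transformation, derived from the pUBQ10-GW backbone. It is about 13.9 kb in the sequenced record. Outside the T-DNA it carries a ColE1/pBR322-type high-copy origin with the bom mobilisation region for propagation in E. coli. It also carries the pVS1 replication and stability functions (oriV, RepA, StaA), which maintain it in Agrobacterium. A kanamycin resistance gene (aphA-3 type) on the backbone provides bacterial selection.

Between the nopaline-type left and right T-DNA borders lie two plant units. Next to the left border is a bar gene, encoding phosphinothricin acetyltransferase, placed between the mannopine synthase promoter and terminator. It gives Basta (glufosinate) selection of transformed plants. The second unit is the expression cassette, which the catalogue entry says is driven by the Arabidopsis UBQ10 promoter. The automated annotation does not call this promoter, but an unannotated stretch upstream of the SNAP-tag coding sequence is presumably where it lies. The SNAP-tag is an O6-alkylguanine-DNA-alkyltransferase variant that covalently binds benzylguanine substrates. It is followed by a short multiple cloning site, a Gateway cassette (attR1, chloramphenicol resistance gene, ccdB, attR2) and the octopine synthase terminator.

An LR recombination with an entry clone replaces the chloramphenicol/ccdB cassette with a gene of interest, so that the encoded protein is expressed in plants with an N-terminal SNAP-tag. Because the unrecombined vector carries the ccdB toxin gene, it is kept in a ccdB-tolerant strain under chloramphenicol and kanamycin selection. No insert is present in the deposited plasmid.
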