Features (pLannotate 1.2.2; 25 found; start..end, strand, type, name):
      1..25      +  misc_feature   LB T-DNA repeat: left border repeat from nopaline C58 T-DNA
    111..363     -  terminator     MAS terminator: mannopine synthase terminator
    376..924     -  CDS            bar: PAT_STRHY - Experimental evidence at protein level: Swiss-Prot protein existence level 1. Inactivates phosphinothricin (PPT) by transfer of an acetyl group from acetyl CoA. Can also acetylate demethylphosphinothricin but not PTT or glutamate. This enzyme is an effector of phosphinothricin tripeptide (PTT or bialaphos) resistance. From Streptomyces hygroscopicus. Introduced by genetic manipulation and expressed in glufosinate-tolerant maize by Dekalb Genetics.
    930..1310    -  promoter       MAS promoter: mannopine synthase promoter (Velten et al., 1984)
   2922..3467    +  CDS            SNAP-tag®: human O6-alkylguanine-DNA-alkyltransferase variant that forms covalent bonds with benzylguanine derivatives fast-reacting variant, optimized for mammalian expression
   3468..3532    +  misc_feature   MCS: multiple cloning site
   3537..3661    +  protein_bind   attR1: mutant version of attR; recombination site for the Gateway® LR reaction LR Clonase™
   3686..3716    +  promoter       lac UV5 promoter: E. coli lac promoter with an "up" mutation
   3740..3769    +  promoter       cat promoter (fragment): promoter of the E. coli cat gene encoding chloramphenicol acetyltransferase
   3770..4426    +  CDS            cat: CAT_ECOLX - Experimental evidence at protein level: Swiss-Prot protein existence level 1. This enzyme is an effector of chloramphenicol resistance in bacteria. From Escherichia coli. This protein is used as a marker in many commonly used cloning vectors, such as pACYC184.
   4608..4766    +  CDS            ccdA (fragment): CCDA_ECO57 - Also known as H, letA. Experimental evidence at protein level: Swiss-Prot protein existence level 1. Antitoxin component of a type II toxin-antitoxin (TA) system which inhibits the post-segregational killing (PSK) of plasmid-free cells, also referred to as a plasmid addiction system. Binds to and blocks the activity of CcdB; will also remove bound CcdB protein from the CcdB-GyrA complex by forming a CcdA-CcdB complex, a process termed rejuvenation. Functions as a transcriptional corepressor for the ccdAB operon, repression also requires CcdB (By similarity). From Escherichia coli
   4771..5073    +  CDS            ccdB: CCDB_ECOLI - Also known as G, letB, letD. Experimental evidence at protein level: Swiss-Prot protein existence level 1. Toxic component of a type II toxin-antitoxin (TA) system, functioning in plasmid maintainence. Responsible for the post- segregational killing (PSK) of plasmid-free cells, also referred to as a plasmid addiction system. Half-life of over 2 hours. Cell killing by CcdB is accompanied by filamentation, defects in chromosome and plasmid segregation, defects in cell division, formation of anucleate cells, decreased DNA synthesis and plasmid loss. Interferes with the activity of DN
   5117..5241    -  protein_bind   attR2: mutant version of attR; recombination site for the Gateway® LR reaction LR Clonase™
   5300..6007    +  terminator     OCS terminator: octopine synthase terminator
   6031..6185    +  CDS            lacZα (fragment): LacZα fragment of β-galactosidase; lacZ fragment
   6251..6275    +  misc_feature   RB T-DNA repeat: right border repeat from nopaline C58 T-DNA
   6615..7016    +  CDS            Y4CG_SINFN (fragment): Protein inferred from homology: Swiss-Prot protein existence level 3. From Sinorhizobium fredii (strain NBRC 101917 / NGR234).
   7576..8205    +  CDS            pVS1 StaA: stability protein from the Pseudomonas plasmid pVS1 (Heeb et al., 2000)
   8634..9707    +  CDS            pVS1 RepA: replication protein from the Pseudomonas plasmid pVS1 (Heeb et al., 2000)
   9773..9967    +  rep_origin     pVS1 oriV: origin of replication for the Pseudomonas plasmid pVS1 (Heeb et al., 2000)
  10170..10209   +  CDS            rop (fragment): Rop protein, which maintains plasmids at low copy number; rop
  10311..10451   +  misc_feature   bom: basis of mobility region from pBR322
  10637..11225   -  rep_origin     ori: high-copy-number ColE1/pMB1/pBR322/pUC origin of replication
  12502..12571   +  ncRNA          RNA-OUT: Accession: RF00240 - RNA-OUT
  12650..13444   -  CDS            KanR: aminoglycoside phosphotransferase; aphA-3; confers resistance to kanamycin
>Addgene plasmid #209350 | pUBQ10-SNAP-GW | addgene full sequence | sequence record 420465 | Addgene NGS Result
TGGCAGGATATATTGTGGTGTAAACAAATTGACGCTTAGACAACTTAATAACACATTGCGGACGTTTTTA
ATGTACTGAATTAACGCCGAATTAATTCGAGCTCGGATCTGATAATTTATTTGAAAATTCATAAGAAAAG
CAAACGTTACATGAATTGATGAAACAATACAAAGACAGATAAAGCCACGCACATTTAGGATATTGGCCGA
GATTACTGAATATTGAGTAAGATCACGGAATTTCTGACAGGAGCATGTCTTCAATTCAGCCCAAATGGCA
GTTGAAATACTCAAACCGCCCCATATGCAGGAGCGGATCATTCATTGTTTGTTTGGTTGCCTTTGCCAAC
ATGGGAGTCCAAGATTCTGCAGTCAAATCTCGGTGACGGGCAGGACCGGACGGGGCGGTACCGGCAGGCT
GAAGTCCAGCTGCCAGAAACCCACGTCATGCCAGTTCCCGTGCTTGAAGCCGGCCGCCCGCAGCATGCCG
CGGGGGGCATATCCGAGCGCCTCGTGCATGCGCACGCTCGGGTCGTTGGGCAGCCCGATGACAGCGACCA
CGCTCTTGAAGCCCTGTGCCTCCAGGGACTTCAGCAGGTGGGTGTAGAGCGTGGAGCCCAGTCCCGTCCG
CTGGTGGCGGGGGGAGACGTACACGGTCGACTCGGCCGTCCAGTCGTAGGCGTTGCGTGCCTTCCAGGGG
CCCGCGTAGGCGATGCCGGCGACCTCGCCGTCCACCTCGGCGACGAGCCAGGGATAGCGCTCCCGCAGAC
GGACGAGGTCGTCCGTCCACTCCTGCGGTTCCTGCGGCTCGGTACGGAAGTTGACCGTGCTTGTCTCGAT
GTAGTGGTTGACGATGGTGCAGACCGCCGGCATGTCCGCCTCGGTGGCACGGCGGATGTCGGCCGGGCGT
CGTTCTGGGCTCATCGATTCGATTTGGTGTATCGAGATTGGTTATGAAATTCAGATGCTAGTGTAATGTA
TTGGTAATTTGGGAAGATATAATAGGAAGCAAGGCTATTTATCCATTTCTGAAAAGGCGAAATGGCGTCA
CCGCGAGCGTCACGCGCATTCCGTTCTTGCTGTAAAGCGTTGTTTGGTACACTTTTGACTAGCGAGGCTT
GGCGTGTCAGCGTATCTATTCAAAAGTCGTTAATGGCTGCGGATCAAGAAAAAGTTGGAATAGAAACAGA
ATACCCGCGAAATTCAGGCCCGGTTGCCATGTCCTACACGCCGAAATAAACGACCAAATTAGTAGAAAAA
TAAAAACTGACTCGGATACTTACGTCACGTCTTGCGCACTGATTTGAAAAATCTCAGAATTCGCGACGTC
GTATGATCGCGAAGCACCCACCCTAAGCCACATTTTAATCCTTCTGTTGGCCATGCCCCATCAAAGTTGC
ACTTAACCCAAGATTGTGGTGGAGCTTCCCATGTTTCTCGTCTGTCCCGACGGTGTTGTGGTTGGTGCTT
TCCTTACATTCTGAGCCTCTTTCCTTCTAATCCACTCATCTGCATCTTCTTGTGTCCTTACTAATACCTC
ATTGGTTCCAAATTCCCTCCCTTTAAGCACCAGCTCGTTTCTGTTCTTCCACAGCCTCCCAAGTATCCAA
GGGACTAAAGCCTCCACATTCTTCAGATCAGGATATTCTTGTTTAAGATGTTGAACTCTATGGAGGTTTG
TATGAACTGATGATCTAGGACCGGATAAGTTCCCTTCTTCATAGCGAACTTATTCAAAGAATGTTTTGTG
TATCATTCTTGTTACATTGTTATTAATGAAAAAATATTATTGGTCATTGGACTGAACACGAGTGTTAAAT
ATGGACCAGGCCCCAAATAAGATCCATTGATATATGAATTAAATAACAAGAATAAATCGAGTCACCAAAC
CACTTGCCTTTTTTAACGAGACTTGTTCACCAACTTGATACAAAAGTCATTATCCTATGCAAATCAATAA
TCATACAAAAATATCCAATAACACTAAAAAATTAAAAGAAATGGATAATTTCACAATATGTTATACGATA
AAGAAGTTACTTTTCCAAGAAATTCACTGATTTTATAAGCCCACTTGCATTAGATAAATGGCAAAAAAAA
ACAAAAAGGAAAAGAAATAAAGCACGAAGAATTCTAGAAAATACGAAATACGCTTCAATGCAGTGGGACC
CACGGTTCAATTATTGCCAATTTTCAGCTCCACCGTATATTTAAAAAATAAAACGATAATGCTAAAAAAA
TATAAATCGTAACGATCGTTAAATCTCAACGGCTGGATCTTATGACGACCGTTAGAAATTGTGGTTGTCG
ACGAGTCAGTAATAAACGGCGTCAAAGTGGTTGCAGCCGGCACACACGAGTCGTGTTTATCAACTCAAAG
CACAAATACTTTTCCTCAACCTAAAAATAAGGCAATTAGCCAAAAACAACTTTGCGTGTAAACAACGCTC
AATACACGTGTCATTTTATTATTAGCTATTGCTTCACCGCCTTAGCTTTCTCGTGACCTAGTCGTCCTCG
TCTTTTCTTCTTCTTCTTCTATAAAACAATACCCAAAGAGCTCTTCTTCTTCACAATTCAGATTTCAATT
TCTCAAAATCTTAAAAACTTTCTCTCAATTCTCTCTACCGTGATCAAGGTAAATTTCTGTGTTCCTTATT
CTCTCAAAATCTTCGATTTTGTTTTCGTTCGATCCCAATTTCGTATATGTTCTTTGGTTTAGATTCTGTT
AATCTTAGATCGAAGACGATTTTCTGGGTTTGATCGTTAGATATCATCTTAATTCTCGATTAGGGTTTCA
TAGATATCATCCGATTTGTTCAAATAATTTGAGTTTTGTCGAATAATTACTCTTCGATTTGTGATTTCTA
TCTAGATCTGGTGTTAGTTTCTAGTTTGTGCGATCGAATTTGTCCTCGAGAATGGACAAAGACTGCGAAA
TGAAGCGCACCACCCTGGATAGCCCTCTGGGCAAGCTGGAACTGTCTGGGTGCGAACAGGGCCTGCACCG
TATCATCTTCCTGGGCAAAGGAACATCTGCCGCCGACGCCGTGGAAGTGCCTGCCCCAGCCGCCGTGCTG
GGCGGACCAGAGCCACTGATGCAGGCCACCGCCTGGCTCAACGCCTACTTTCACCAGCCTGAGGCCATCG
AGGAGTTCCCTGTGCCAGCCCTGCACCACCCAGTGTTCCAGCAGGAGAGCTTTACCCGCCAGGTGCTGTG
GAAACTGCTGAAAGTGGTGAAGTTCGGAGAGGTCATCAGCTACAGCCACCTGGCCGCCCTGGCCGGCAAT
CCCGCCGCCACCGCCGCCGTGAAAACCGCCCTGAGCGGAAATCCCGTGCCCATTCTGATCCCCTGCCACC
GGGTGGTGCAGGGCGACCTGGACGTGGGGGGCTACGAGGGCGGGCTCGCCGTGAAAGAGTGGCTGCTGGC
CCACGAGGGCCACAGACTGGGCAAGCCTGGGCTGGGTTCCGGACTCAGATCACGAGCTCAAGCTTCAAAT
TCTGCAGTCGACGGTACCGCGGGCCCGGGATCATCAACAAGTTTGTACAAAAAAGCTGAACGAGAAACGT
AAAATGATATAAATATCAATATATTAAATTAGATTTTGCATAAAAAACAGACTACATAATACTGTAAAAC
ACAACATATCCAGTCACTATGGCGGCCGCATTAGGCACCCCAGGCTTTACACTTTATGCTTCCGGCTCGT
ATAATGTGTGGATTTTGAGTTAGGATCCGTCGAGATTTTCAGGAGCTAAGGAAGCTAAAATGGAGAAAAA
AATCACTGGATATACCACCGTTGATATATCCCAATGGCATCGTAAAGAACATTTTGAGGCATTTCAGTCA
GTTGCTCAATGTACCTATAACCAGACCGTTCAGCTGGATATTACGGCCTTTTTAAAGACCGTAAAGAAAA
ATAAGCACAAGTTTTATCCGGCCTTTATTCACATTCTTGCCCGCCTGATGAATGCTCATCCGGAGTTCCG
TATGGCAATGAAAGACGGTGAGCTGGTGATATGGGATAGTGTTCACCCTTGTTACACCGTTTTCCATGAG
CAAACTGAAACGTTTTCATCGCTCTGGAGTGAATACCACGACGATTTCCGGCAGTTTCTACACATATATT
CGCAAGATGTGGCGTGTTACGGTGAAAACCTGGCCTATTTCCCTAAAGGGTTTATTGAGAATATGTTTTT
CGTCTCAGCCAATCCCTGGGTGAGTTTCACCAGTTTTGATTTAAACGTGGCCAATATGGACAACTTCTTC
GCCCCCGTTTTCACCATGGGCAAATATTATACGCAAGGCGACAAGGTGCTGATGCCGCTGGCGATTCAGG
TTCATCATGCCGTTTGTGATGGCTTCCATGTCGGCAGAATGCTTAATGAATTACAACAGTACTGCGATGA
GTGGCAGGGCGGGGCGTAAAGATCTGGATCCGGCTTACTAAAAGCCAGATAACAGTATGCGTATTTGCGC
GCTGATTTTTGCGGTATAAGAATATATACTGATATGTATACCCGAAGTATGTCAAAAAGAGGTATGCTAT
GAAGCAGCGTATTACAGTGACAGTTGACAGCGACAGCTATCAGTTGCTCAAGGCATATATGATGTCAATA
TCTCCGGTCTGGTAAGCACAACCATGCAGAATGAAGCCCGTCGTCTGCGTGCCGAACGCTGGAAAGCGGA
AAATCAGGAAGGGATGGCTGAGGTCGCCCGGTTTATTGAAATGAACGGCTCTTTTGCTGACGAGAACAGG
GGCTGGTGAAATGCAGTTTAAGGTTTACACCTATAAAAGAGAGAGCCGTTATCGTCTGTTTGTGGATGTA
CAGAGTGATATTATTGACACGCCCGGGCGACGGATGGTGATCCCCCTGGCCAGTGCACGTCTGCTGTCAG
ATAAAGTCTCCCGTGAACTTTACCCGGTGGTGCATATCGGGGATGAAAGCTGGCGCATGATGACCACCGA
TATGGCCAGTGTGCCGGTCTCCGTTATCGGGGAAGAAGTGGCTGATCTCAGCCACCGCGAAAATGACATC
AAAAACGCCATTAACCTGATGTTCTGGGGAATATAAATGTCAGGCTCCCTTATACACAGCCAGTCTGCAG
GTCGACCATAGTGACTGGATATGTTGTGTTTTACAGTATTATGTAGTCTGTTTTTTATGCAAAATCTAAT
TTAATATATTGATATTTATATCATTTTACGTTTCTCGTTCAGCTTTCTTGTACAAAGTGGTTGATGATCC
TAGGTGAGTCTAGAGAGTTAATTAAGACCCGGGACTAGTCCCTAGAGTCCTGCTTTAATGAGATATGCGA
GACGCCTATGATCGCATGATATTTGCTTTCAATTCTGTTGTGCACGTTGTAAAAAACCTGAGCATGTGTA
GCTCAGATCCTTACCGCCGGTTTCGGTTCATTCTAATGAATATATCACCCGTTACTATCGTATTTTTATG
AATAATATTCTCCGTTCAATTTACTGATTGTACCCTACTACTTATATGTACAATATTAAAATGAAAACAA
TATATTGTGCTGAATAGGTTTATAGCGACATCTATGATAGAGCGCCACAATAACAAACAATTGCGTTTTA
TTATTACAAATCCAATTTTAAAAAAAGCGGCAGAACCGGTCAAACCTAAAAGACTGATTACATAAATCTT
ATTCAAATTTCAAAAGTGCCCCAGGGGCTAGTATCTACGACACACCGAGCGGCGAACTAATAACGCTCAC
TGAAGGGAACTCCGGTTCCCCGCCGGCGCGCATGGGTGAGATTCCTTGAAGTTGAGTATTGGCCGTCCGC
TCTACCGAAAGTTACGGGCACCATTCAACCCGGTCCAGCACGGCGGCCGGGTAACCGACTTGCTGCCCCG
AGAATTATGCAGCATTTTTTTGGTGTATGTGGGCCCCAAATGAAGTGCAGGTCAAACCTTGACAGTGACG
ACAAATCGTTGGGCGGGTCCAGGGCGAATTTTGCGACAACATGTCGAGGCTCAGCAGGACCTGCAGGCAT
GCACGCTTGGCACTGGCCGTCGTTTTACAACGTCGTGACTGGGAAAACCCTGGCGTTACCCAACTTAATC
GCCTTGCAGCACATCCCCCTTTCGCCAGCTGGCGTAATAGCGAAGAGGCCCGCACCGATCGCCCTTCCCA
ACAGTTGCGCAGCCTGAATGGCGAATGCTAGAGCAGCTTGAGCTTGGATCAGATTGTCGTTTCCCGCCTT
CAGTTTAAACTATCAGTGTTTGACAGGATATATTGGCGGGTAAACCTAAGAGAAAAGAGCGTTTATTAGA
ATAATCGGATATTTAAAAGGGCGTGAAAAGGTTTATCCGTTCGTCCATTTGTATGTGCATGCCAACCACA
GGGTTCCCCTCGGGATCAAAGTACTTTGATCCAACCCCTCCGCTGCTATAGTGCAGTCGGCTTCTGACGT
TCAGTGCAGCCGTCTTCTGAAAACGACATGTCGCACAAGTCCTAAGTTACGCGACAGGCTGCCGCCCTGC
CCTTTTCCTGGCGTTTTCTTGTCGCGTGTTTTAGTCGCATAAAGTAGAATACTTGCGACTAGAACCGGAG
ACATTACGCCATGAACAAGAGCGCCGCCGCTGGCCTGCTGGGCTATGCCCGCGTCAGCACCGACGACCAG
GACTTGACCAACCAACGGGCCGAACTGCACGCGGCCGGCTGCACCAAGCTGTTTTCCGAGAAGATCACCG
GCACCAGGCGCGACCGCCCGGAGCTGGCCAGGATGCTTGACCACCTACGCCCTGGCGACGTTGTGACAGT
GACCAGGCTAGACCGCCTGGCCCGCAGCACCCGCGACCTACTGGACATTGCCGAGCGCATCCAGGAGGCC
GGCGCGGGCCTGCGTAGCCTGGCAGAGCCGTGGGCCGACACCACCACGCCGGCCGGCCGCATGGTGTTGA
CCGTGTTCGCCGGCATTGCCGAGTTCGAGCGTTCCCTAATCATCGACCGCACCCGGAGCGGGCGCGAGGC
CGCCAAGGCCCGAGGCGTGAAGTTTGGCCCCCGCCCTACCCTCACCCCGGCACAGATCGCGCACGCCCGC
GAGCTGATCGACCAGGAAGGCCGCACCGTGAAAGAGGCGGCTGCACTGCTTGGCGTGCATCGCTCGACCC
TGTACCGCGCACTTGAGCGCAGCGAGGAAGTGACGCCCACCGAGGCCAGGCGGCGCGGTGCCTTCCGTGA
GGACGCATTGACCGAGGCCGACGCCCTGGCGGCCGCCGAGAATGAACGCCAAGAGGAACAAGCATGAAAC
CGCACCAGGACGGCCAGGACGAACCGTTTTTCATTACCGAAGAGATCGAGGCGGAGATGATCGCGGCCGG
GTACGTGTTCGAGCCGCCCGCGCACGTCTCAACCGTGCGGCTGCATGAAATCCTGGCCGGTTTGTCTGAT
GCCAAGCTGGCGGCCTGGCCGGCCAGCTTGGCCGCTGAAGAAACCGAGCGCCGCCGTCTAAAAAGGTGAT
GTGTATTTGAGTAAAACAGCTTGCGTCATGCGGTCGCTGCGTATATGATGCGATGAGTAAATAAACAAAT
ACGCAAGGGGAACGCATGAAGGTTATCGCTGTACTTAACCAGAAAGGCGGGTCAGGCAAGACGACCATCG
CAACCCATCTAGCCCGCGCCCTGCAACTCGCCGGGGCCGATGTTCTGTTAGTCGATTCCGATCCCCAGGG
CAGTGCCCGCGATTGGGCGGCCGTGCGGGAAGATCAACCGCTAACCGTTGTCGGCATCGACCGCCCGACG
ATTGACCGCGACGTGAAGGCCATCGGCCGGCGCGACTTCGTAGTGATCGACGGAGCGCCCCAGGCGGCGG
ACTTGGCTGTGTCCGCGATCAAGGCAGCCGACTTCGTGCTGATTCCGGTGCAGCCAAGCCCTTACGACAT
ATGGGCCACCGCCGACCTGGTGGAGCTGGTTAAGCAGCGCATTGAGGTCACGGATGGAAGGCTACAAGCG
GCCTTTGTCGTGTCGCGGGCGATCAAAGGCACGCGCATCGGCGGTGAGGTTGCCGAGGCGCTGGCCGGGT
ACGAGCTGCCCATTCTTGAGTCCCGTATCACGCAGCGCGTGAGCTACCCAGGCACTGCCGCCGCCGGCAC
AACCGTTCTTGAATCAGAACCCGAGGGCGACGCTGCCCGCGAGGTCCAGGCGCTGGCCGCTGAAATTAAA
TCAAAACTCATTTGAGTTAATGAGGTAAAGAGAAAATGAGCAAAAGCACAAACACGCTAAGTGCCGGCCG
TCCGAGCGCACGCAGCAGCAAGGCTGCAACGTTGGCCAGCCTGGCAGACACGCCAGCCATGAAGCGGGTC
AACTTTCAGTTGCCGGCGGAGGATCACACCAAGCTGAAGATGTACGCGGTACGCCAAGGCAAGACCATTA
CCGAGCTGCTATCTGAATACATCGCGCAGCTACCAGAGTAAATGAGCAAATGAATAAATGAGTAGATGAA
TTTTAGCGGCTAAAGGAGGCGGCATGGAAAATCAAGAACAACCAGGCACCGACGCCGTGGAATGCCCCAT
GTGTGGAGGAACGGGCGGTTGGCCAGGCGTAAGCGGCTGGGTTGCCTGCCGGCCCTGCAATGGCACTGGA
ACCCCCAAGCCCGAGGAATCGGCGTGAGCGGTCGCAAACCATCCGGCCCGGTACAAATCGGCGCGGCGCT
GGGTGATGACCTGGTGGAGAAGTTGAAGGCCGCGCAGGCCGCCCAGCGGCAACGCATCGAGGCAGAAGCA
CGCCCCGGTGAATCGTGGCAAGCGGCCGCTGATCGAATCCGCAAAGAATCCCGGCAACCGCCGGCAGCCG
GTGCGCCGTCGATTAGGAAGCCGCCCAAGGGCGACGAGCAACCAGATTTTTTCGTTCCGATGCTCTATGA
CGTGGGCACCCGCGATAGTCGCAGCATCATGGACGTGGCCGTTTTCCGTCTGTCGAAGCGTGACCGACGA
GCTGGCGAGGTGATCCGCTACGAGCTTCCAGACGGGCACGTAGAGGTTTCCGCAGGGCCGGCCGGCATGG
CCAGTGTGTGGGATTACGACCTGGTACTGATGGCGGTTTCCCATCTAACCGAATCCATGAACCGATACCG
GGAAGGGAAGGGAGACAAGCCCGGCCGCGTGTTCCGTCCACACGTTGCGGACGTACTCAAGTTCTGCCGG
CGAGCCGATGGCGGAAAGCAGAAAGACGACCTGGTAGAAACCTGCATTCGGTTAAACACCACGCACGTTG
CCATGCAGCGTACGAAGAAGGCCAAGAACGGCCGCCTGGTGACGGTATCCGAGGGTGAAGCCTTGATTAG
CCGCTACAAGATCGTAAAGAGCGAAACCGGGCGGCCGGAGTACATCGAGATCGAGCTAGCTGATTGGATG
TACCGCGAGATCACAGAAGGCAAGAACCCGGACGTGCTGACGGTTCACCCCGATTACTTTTTGATCGATC
CCGGCATCGGCCGTTTTCTCTACCGCCTGGCACGCCGCGCCGCAGGCAAGGCAGAAGCCAGATGGTTGTT
CAAGACGATCTACGAACGCAGTGGCAGCGCCGGAGAGTTCAAGAAGTTCTGTTTCACCGTGCGCAAGCTG
ATCGGGTCAAATGACCTGCCGGAGTACGATTTGAAGGAGGAGGCGGGGCAGGCTGGCCCGATCCTAGTCA
TGCGCTACCGCAACCTGATCGAGGGCGAAGCATCCGCCGGTTCCTAATGTACGGAGCAGATGCTAGGGCA
AATTGCCCTAGCAGGGGAAAAAGGTCGAAAAGGTCTCTTTCCTGTGGATAGCACGTACATTGGGAACCCA
AAGCCGTACATTGGGAACCGGAACCCGTACATTGGGAACCCAAAGCCGTACATTGGGAACCGGTCACACA
TGTAAGTGACTGATATAAAAGAGAAAAAAGGCGATTTTTCCGCCTAAAACTCTTTAAAACTTATTAAAAC
TCTTAAAACCCGCCTGGCCTGTGCATAACTGTCTGGCCAGCGCACAGCCGAAGAGCTGCAAAAAGCGCCT
ACCCTTCGGTCGCTGCGCTCCCTACGCCCCGCCGCTTCGCGTCGGCCTATCGCGGCCGCTGGCCGCTCAA
AAATGGCTGGCCTACGGCCAGGCAATCTACCAGGGCGCGGACAAGCCGCGCCGTCGCCACTCGACCGCCG
GCGCCCACATCAAGGCACCCTGCCTCGCGCGTTTCGGTGATGACGGTGAAAACCTCTGACACATGCAGCT
CCCGGAGACGGTCACAGCTTGTCTGTAAGCGGATGCCGGGAGCAGACAAGCCCGTCAGGGCGCGTCAGCG
GGTGTTGGCGGGTGTCGGGGCGCAGCCATGACCCAGTCACGTAGCGATAGCGGAGTGTATACTGGCTTAA
CTATGCGGCATCAGAGCAGATTGTACTGAGAGTGCACCATATGCGGTGTGAAATACCGCACAGATGCGTA
AGGAGAAAATACCGCATCAGGCGCTCTTCCGCTTCCTCGCTCACTGACTCGCTGCGCTCGGTCGTTCGGC
TGCGGCGAGCGGTATCAGCTCACTCAAAGGCGGTAATACGGTTATCCACAGAATCAGGGGATAACGCAGG
AAAGAACATGTGAGCAAAAGGCCAGCAAAAGGCCAGGAACCGTAAAAAGGCCGCGTTGCTGGCGTTTTTC
CATAGGCTCCGCCCCCCTGACGAGCATCACAAAAATCGACGCTCAAGTCAGAGGTGGCGAAACCCGACAG
GACTATAAAGATACCAGGCGTTTCCCCCTGGAAGCTCCCTCGTGCGCTCTCCTGTTCCGACCCTGCCGCT
TACCGGATACCTGTCCGCCTTTCTCCCTTCGGGAAGCGTGGCGCTTTCTCATAGCTCACGCTGTAGGTAT
CTCAGTTCGGTGTAGGTCGTTCGCTCCAAGCTGGGCTGTGTGCACGAACCCCCCGTTCAGCCCGACCGCT
GCGCCTTATCCGGTAACTATCGTCTTGAGTCCAACCCGGTAAGACACGACTTATCGCCACTGGCAGCAGC
CACTGGTAACAGGATTAGCAGAGCGAGGTATGTAGGCGGTGCTACAGAGTTCTTGAAGTGGTGGCCTAAC
TACGGCTACACTAGAAGGACAGTATTTGGTATCTGCGCTCTGCTGAAGCCAGTTACCTTCGGAAAAAGAG
TTGGTAGCTCTTGATCCGGCAAACAAACCACCGCTGGTAGCGGTGGTTTTTTTGTTTGCAAGCAGCAGAT
TACGCGCAGAAAAAAAGGATCTCAAGAAGATCCTTTGATCTTTTCTACGGGGTCTGACGCTCAGTGGAAC
GAAAACTCACGTTAAGGGCTGAGAGATCCCCTCATAATTTCCCCAAAGCGTAACCATGTGTGAATAAATT
TTGAGCTAGTAGGGTTGCAGCCACGAGTAAGTCTTCCCTTGTTATTGTGTAGCCAGAATGCCGCAAAACT
TCCATGCCTAAGCGAACTGTTGAGAGTACGTTTCGATTTCTGACTGTGTTAGCCTGGAAGTGCTTGTCCC
AACCTTGTTTCTGAGCATGAACGCCCGCAAGCCAACATGTTAGTTGAAGCATCAGGGCGATTAGCAGCAT
GATATCAAAACGCTCTGAGCTGCTCGTTCGGCTATGGCGTAGGCCTAGTCCGTAGGCAGGACTTTTCAAG
TCTCGGAAGGTTTCTTCAATCTGCATTCGCTTCGAATAGATATTAACAAGTTGTTTGGGTGTTCGAATTT
CAACAGGTAAGTTAGTTGCTAGAATCCATGGCTCCTTTGCCGACGCTGAGTAGATTTTAGGTGACGGGTG
GTGACAATGAGTCCGTGTCGAGCGCTGATTTTTTCGGCCTTTAGAGCGAGATTTATACAATAGAATTTGG
CATGAGATTGGATTGCTTTTAGTCAGCCTCTTATAGCCTAAAGTCTTTGAGTGACTAGATGACATATCAT
GTAAGTTGCTGATAGGTTTCCAGTTTTCCGCTCCTAGGTCTGCATATTGTACTTTTCCTCTTACTCGACT
TAACCAGTACCAACCCAGCTTCTCAACGGATTTATACCATGGCACTTTAAAGCCAGCATCACTGACAATG
AGCGGTGTGGTGTTACTCGGTAGAATGCTCGCAAGGTCGGCTAGAAATTGGTCATGAGCTTTCTTTGAAC
ATTGCTCTGAAAGCGGGAACGCTTTCTCATAAAGAGTAACAGAACGACCGTGTAGTGCGACTGAAGCTCG
CAATACCATAAGCCGTTTTTGCTCACGGATATCAGACCAGTCAACAAGTACAATGGGCATCGTATTGCCC
GAACAGATAAAGCTAGCATGCCAACGGTATACAGCGAGTCGCTCTTTGTGGAGGTGACGATTACCTAACA
ATCGGTCGATTCGTTTGATGTTATGTTTTGTTCTCGCTTTGGTTGGCAGGTTACGGCCAAGTTCGGTAAG
AGTGAGAGTTTTACAGTCAAGTAAGGCGTGGCAAGCCAACGTTAAGCTGTTGAGTCGTTTTAAGTGTAAT
TCGGGGCAGAATTGGTAAAGAGAGTCGTGTAAAATATCGAGTTCGCACATTTTGTTGTCTGATTATTGAT
TTTTGGCGAAACCATTTGATCATATGACAAGATGTGTATCTACCTTAACTTAATGATTTTGATAAAAATC
ATTAGGGGATTCATCAGCGTTAAGGGATTTTGGTCATGCATTCTAGGTACTAAAACAATTCATCCAGTAA
AATATAATATTTTATTTTCTCCCAATCAGGCTTGATCCCCAGTAAGTCAAAAAATAGCTCGACATACTGT
TCTTCCCCGATATCCTCCCTGATCGACCGGACGCAGAAGGCAATGTCATACCACTTGTCCGCCCTGCCGC
TTCTCCCAAGATCAATAAAGCCACTTACTTTGCCATCTTTCACAAAGATGTTGCTGTCTCCCAGGTCGCC
GTGGGAAAAGACAAGTTCCTCTTCGGGCTTTTCCGTCTTTAAAAAATCATACAGCTCGCGCGGATCTTTA
AATGGAGTGTCTTCTTCCCAGTTTTCGCAATCCACATCGGCCAGATCGTTATTCAGTAAGTAATCCAATT
CGGCTAAGCGGCTGTCTAAGCTATTCGTATAGGGACAATCCGATATGTCGATGGAGTGAAAGAGCCTGAT
GCACTCCGCATACAGCTCGATAATCTTTTCAGGGCTTTGTTCATCTTCATACTCTTCCGAGCAAAGGACG
CCATCGGCCTCACTCATGAGCAGATTGCTCCAGCCATCATGCCGTTCAAAGTGCAGGACCTTTGGAACAG
GCAGCTTTCCTTCCAGCCATAGCATCATGTCCTTTTCCCGTTCCACATCATAGGTGGTCCCTTTATACCG
GCTGTCCGTCATTTTTAAATATAGGTTTTCATTTTCTCCCACCAGCTTATATACCTTAGCAGGAGACATT
CCTTCCGTATCTTTTACGCAGCGGTATTTTTCGATCAGTTTTTTCAATTCCGGTGATATTCTCATTTTAG
CCATTTATTATTTCCTTCCTCTTTTCTACAGTATTTAAAGATACCCCAAGAAGCTAATTATAACAAGACG
AACTCCAATTCACTGTTCCTTGCATTCTAAAACCTTAAATACCAGAAAACAGCTTTTTCAAAGTTGTTTT
CAAAGTTGGCGTATAACATAGTATCGACGGAGCCGATTTTGAAACCGCGGTGATCACAGGCAGCAACGCT
CTGTCATCGTTACAATCAACATGCTACCCTCCGCGAGATCATCCGTGTTTCAAACCCGGCAGCTTAGTTG
CCGTTCTTCCGAATAGCATCGGTAACATGAGCAAAGTCTGCCGCCTTACAACGGCTCTCCCGCTGACGCC
GTCCCGGACTGATGGGCTGCCTGTATCGAGTGGTGATTTTGTGCCGAGCTGCCGGTCGGGGAGCTGTTGG
CTGGCTGG
